Addgene plasmid #239272: pSLQ14566
Depositing lab: Stanley Qi. Publication: Programmable control of spatial transcriptome in live cells and neurons. Han M, Fu ML, Zhu Y, Choi AA, Li E, Bezney J, Cai S, Miles L, Ma Y, Qi LS. Nature. 2025 Jul;643(8070):241-251. doi: 10.1038/s41586-025-09020-z. Epub 2025 May 21. PubMed 40399675.
Backbone
  Vector backbone: pUC vector backbone
  Vector type: Mammalian Expression
Growth in bacteria
  Bacterial resistance: Ampicillin, 100 μg/mL
  Growth temperature: 37°C
  Growth strain: DH5alpha
  Copy number: High Copy
Gene/Insert
  Gene/Insert name: TRF1-BFP-PYL1
  Species: H. sapiens (human)
  Insert size (bp): 3424
  Entrez Gene: TERF1 (a.k.a. PIN2, TRBF1, TRF, TRF1, hTRF1-AS, t-TRF1)
  Promoter: CMV
  Cloning method: Restriction Enzyme; 5′ cloning site Unknown (unknown if destroyed)
How to cite: pSLQ14566 was a gift from Stanley Qi (Addgene plasmid # 239272 ; http://n2t.net/addgene:239272 ; RRID:Addgene_239272)
