[The description below was written by a language model from this plasmid's Addgene catalogue record and pLannotate feature annotations shown in this document.]
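Description:
pSLQ14566 is a 5.8 kb mammalian expression plasmid built on a pUC-type backbone. It is propagated in E. coli at high copy number from the ColE1/pUC origin and selected with ampicillin through the β-lactamase gene and its native promoter. An f1 phage origin is also present, along with a very short annotated fragment of an RSF origin that is unlikely to be functional. The feature table shows no mammalian selection marker, so the plasmid appears suited to transient transfection.

The payload is a single fusion protein, TRF1-BFP-PYL1, driven by the human cytomegalovirus immediate-early enhancer and promoter and terminated by an SV40 polyadenylation signal. From the amino terminus, it consists of human TERF1 (TRF1), the shelterin component that binds double-stranded telomeric TTAGGG repeats, followed by the monomeric blue fluorescent protein TagBFP, and then a fragment of the Arabidopsis abscisic acid receptor PYL1. A short SV40 large T antigen-derived segment lies between PYL1 and the poly(A) signal; it may be part of the SV40 3′ region or a small appended peptide, and the record does not say which.

Together these parts place a fluorescently visible, chemically inducible docking site at telomeres. TRF1 anchors the fusion to chromosome ends and TagBFP reports its localisation. In standard abscisic acid dimerisation systems, PYL1 binds an ABI1-fused partner when the hormone is added. The partner construct is not described in this record. The associated publication concerns programmable control of RNA localisation in live cells and neurons, which is consistent with using this plasmid to recruit targets to telomeres on demand.
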