Features (pLannotate 1.2.2; 12 found; start..end, strand, type, name):
      1..589     +  rep_origin     ori: high-copy-number ColE1/pMB1/pBR322/pUC origin of replication
    669..703     +  rep_origin     RSF ori (fragment): Plasmids containing the RSF 1030 origin of replication can be propagated in E. coli cells that contain additional plasmids with compatible origins.
    771..1074    +  enhancer       CMV enhancer: human cytomegalovirus immediate early enhancer
   1075..1278    +  promoter       CMV promoter: human cytomegalovirus (CMV) immediate early promoter
   1315..2631    +  CDS            TERF1: TERF1_HUMAN - Also known as PIN2, TRBF1, TRF, TRF1. Experimental evidence at protein level: Swiss-Prot protein existence level 1. Binds the telomeric double-stranded 5'-TTAGGG-3' repeat and negatively regulates telomere length. Involved in the regulation of the mitotic spindle. Component of the shelterin complex (telosome) that is involved in the regulation of telomere length and protection. Shelterin associates with arrays of double-stranded 5'-TTAGGG-3' repeats added by telomerase and protects chromosome ends; without its protective activity, telomeres are no longer hidden from the DNA damag
   2683..3378    +  CDS            TagBFP: TagBFP is a basic (constitutively fluorescent) blue fluorescent protein published in 2008, derived from Entacmaea quadricolor. It is reported to be a very rapidly-maturing monomer with very low acid sensitivity.
   3406..3936    +  CDS            PYL1 (fragment): PYL1_ARATH - Also known as RCAR12. Experimental evidence at protein level: Swiss-Prot protein existence level 1. Receptor for abscisic acid (ABA) required for ABA-mediated responses such as stomatal closure and germination inhibition. Inhibits the activity of group-A protein phosphatases type 2C (PP2Cs) when activated by ABA (PubMed:19407143, PubMed:19855379, PubMed:19893533, PubMed:19898420, PubMed:23844015, PubMed:21658606). Can be activated by both (-)-ABA and (+)-ABA (PubMed:23844015). From Arabidopsis thaliana (Mouse-ear cress).
   3967..4050    +  CDS            large T antigen (fragment): large T antigen from SV40 (simian virus 40)
   4073..4194    +  polyA_signal   SV40 poly(A) signal: SV40 polyadenylation signal
   4201..4629    +  rep_origin     f1 ori (sequence partly withheld): f1 bacteriophage origin of replication; arrow indicates direction of (+) strand synthesis
   4712..4816    +  promoter       AmpR promoter: bla
   4817..5677    +  CDS            AmpR: β-lactamase; bla; confers resistance to ampicillin, carbenicillin, and related antibiotics
>Addgene plasmid #239272 | pSLQ14566 | addgene full sequence | sequence record 474378 | Addgene NGS Result
TTGAGATCCTTTTTTTCTGCGCGTAATCTGCTGCTTGCAAACAAAAAAACCACCGCTACCAGCGGTGGTT
TGTTTGCCGGATCAAGAGCTACCAACTCTTTTTCCGAAGGTAACTGGCTTCAGCAGAGCGCAGATACCAA
ATACTGTTCTTCTAGTGTAGCCGTAGTTAGGCCACCACTTCAAGAACTCTGTAGCACCGCCTACATACCT
CGCTCTGCTAATCCTGTTACCAGTGGCTGCTGCCAGTGGCGATAAGTCGTGTCTTACCGGGTTGGACTCA
AGACGATAGTTACCGGATAAGGCGCAGCGGTCGGGCTGAACGGGGGGTTCGTGCACACAGCCCAGCTTGG
AGCGAACGACCTACACCGAACTGAGATACCTACAGCGTGAGCTATGAGAAAGCGCCACGCTTCCCGAAGG
GAGAAAGGCGGACAGGTATCCGGTAAGCGGCAGGGTCGGAACAGGAGAGCGCACGAGGGAGCTTCCAGGG
GGAAACGCCTGGTATCTTTATAGTCCTGTCGGGTTTCGCCACCTCTGACTTGAGCGTCGATTTTTGTGAT
GCTCGTCAGGGGGGCGGAGCCTATGGAAAAACGCCAGCAACGCGGCCTTTTTACGGTTCCTGGCCTTTTG
CTGGCCTTTTGCTCACATGGCTCGACAGATCCCCTGCGTTATCCCCTGATTCTGTGGATAACCGTATTAC
CGCCATGCATTAGTTATTAATAGTAATCAATTACGGGGTCATTAGTTCATAGCCCATATATGGAGTTCCG
CGTTACATAACTTACGGTAAATGGCCCGCCTGGCTGACCGCCCAACGACCCCCGCCCATTGACGTCAATA
ATGACGTATGTTCCCATAGTAACGCCAATAGGGACTTTCCATTGACGTCAATGGGTGGAGTATTTACGGT
AAACTGCCCACTTGGCAGTACATCAAGTGTATCATATGCCAAGTACGCCCCCTATTGACGTCAATGACGG
TAAATGGCCCGCCTGGCATTATGCCCAGTACATGACCTTATGGGACTTTCCTACTTGGCAGTACATCTAC
GTATTAGTCATCGCTATTACCATGGTGATGCGGTTTTGGCAGTACATCAATGGGCGTGGATAGCGGTTTG
ACTCACGGGGATTTCCAAGTCTCCACCCCATTGACGTCAATGGGAGTTTGTTTTGGCACCAAAATCAACG
GGACTTTCCAAAATGTCGTAACAACTCCGCCCCATTGACGCAAATGGGCGGTAGGCGTGTACGGTGGGAG
GTCTATATAAGCAGAGCTGATATCAAGCTTGCGGTACGACTGAGTCGCGGCCGCATGGCGGAGGATGTTT
CCTCAGCGGCCCTGAGCCCGCGGGGCTGTGCGGATGGTAGGGATGCCGACCCTACTGAGGAGCAGATGGC
AGAAACAGAGAGAAACGACGAGGAGCAGTTCGAATGCCAGGAACTGCTCGAGTGCCAGGTGCAGGTGGGG
GCCCCCGAGGAGGAGGAGGAGGAGGAGGAGGACGCGGGCCTGGTGGCCGAGGCCGAGGCCGTGGCTGCCG
GCTGGATGCTCGATTTCCTCTGCCTCTCTCTTTGCCGAGCTTTCCGCGACGGCCGCTCCGAGGACTTCCG
CAGGACCCGCAACAGCGCAGAGGCTATTATTCATGGACTATCCAGTCTAACAGCTTGCCAGTTGAGAACG
ATATACATATGTCAGTTTTTGACAAGAATTGCAGCAGGAAAAACCCTTGATGCACAGTTTGAAAATGATG
AACGAATTACACCCTTGGAATCAGCCCTGATGATTTGGGGTTCAATTGAAAAGGAACATGACAAACTTCA
TGAAGAAATACAGAATTTAATTAAAATTCAGGCTATAGCTGTTTGTATGGAAAATGGCAACTTTAAAGAA
GCAGAAGAAGTCTTTGAAAGAATATTTGGTGATCCAAATTCTCATATGCCTTTCAAAAGCAAATTGCTTA
TGATAATCTCTCAGAAAGATACATTTCATTCCTTTTTTCAACACTTCAGCTACAACCACATGATGGAGAA
AATTAAGAGTTATGTGAATTATGTGCTAAGTGAAAAATCATCAACCTTTCTAATGAAGGCAGCGGCAAAA
GTAGTAGAAAGCAAAAGGACAAGAACAATAACTTCTCAAGATAAACCTAGTGGTAATGATGTTGAAATGG
AAACTGAAGCTAATTTGGATACAAGAAAAAGTGTTAGTGACAAACAGTCTGCGGTAACTGAATCCTCAGA
GGGTACAGTATCCTTATTGAGGTCTCACAAGAATCTTTTCTTATCTAAGTTGCAACATGGAACCCAGCAA
CAAGACCTTAATAAGAAAGAAAGAAGAGTAGGAACTCCTCAAAGTACAAAAAAGAAAAAAGAAAGCAGAA
GAGCCACTGAAAGCAGAATACCTGTTTCAAAGAGTCAGCCGGTAACTCCTGAAAAACATCGAGCTAGAAA
AAGACAGGCATGGCTTTGGGAAGAAGACAAGAATTTGAGATCTGGCGTGAGGAAATATGGAGAGGGAAAC
TGGTCTAAAATACTGTTGCATTATAAATTCAACAACCGGACAAGTGTCATGTTAAAAGACAGATGGAGGA
CCATGAAGAAACTAAAACTGATTTCCTCAGACAGCGAAGACTGCGGCGGACCGGGATCAGGAAGCGTGGA
TCCAGGTGGAGGTGGAAGCGGTAGCGAGCTGATTAAGGAGAACATGCACATGAAGCTGTACATGGAGGGC
ACCGTGGACAACCATCACTTCAAGTGCACATCCGAGGGCGAAGGCAAGCCCTACGAGGGCACCCAGACCA
TGAGAATCAAGGTGGTCGAGGGCGGCCCTCTCCCCTTCGCCTTCGACATCCTGGCTACTAGCTTCCTCTA
CGGCAGCAAGACCTTCATCAACCACACCCAGGGCATCCCCGACTTCTTCAAGCAGTCCTTCCCTGAGGGC
TTCACATGGGAGAGAGTCACCACATACGAAGACGGGGGCGTGCTGACCGCTACCCAGGACACCAGCCTCC
AGGACGGCTGCCTCATCTACAACGTCAAGATCAGAGGGGTGAACTTCACATCCAACGGCCCTGTGATGCA
GAAGAAAACACTCGGCTGGGAGGCCTTCACCGAGACGCTGTACCCCGCTGACGGCGGCCTGGAAGGCAGA
AACGACATGGCCCTGAAGCTCGTGGGCGGGAGCCATCTGATCGCAAACATCAAGACCACATATAGATCCA
AGAAACCCGCTAAGAACCTCAAGATGCCTGGCGTCTACTATGTGGACTACAGACTGGAAAGAATCAAGGA
GGCCAACAACGAGACCTACGTCGAGCAGCACGAGGTGGCAGTGGCCAGATACTGCGACCTCCCTAGCAAA
CTGGGGCACAAGCTTAATGGATCAGGAAGCGGTGGGGGCGCGCCAACTCAAGACGAATTCACCCAACTCT
CCCAATCAATCGCCGAGTTCCACACGTACCAACTCGGTAACGGCCGTTGCTCATCTCTCCTAGCTCAGCG
AATCCACGCGCCGCCGGAAACAGTATGGTCCGTGGTGAGACGTTTCGATAGGCCACAGATTTACAAACAC
TTCATCAAAAGCTGTAACGTGAGTGAAGATTTCGAGATGCGAGTGGGATGCACGCGCGACGTGAACGTGA
TAAGTGGATTACCGGCGAATACGTCTCGAGAGAGATTAGATCTGTTGGACGATGATCGGAGAGTGACTGG
GTTTAGTATAACCGGTGGTGAACATAGGCTGAGGAATTATAAATCGGTTACGACGGTTCATAGATTTGAG
AAAGAAGAAGAAGAAGAAAGGATCTGGACCGTTGTTTTGGAATCTTATGTTGTTGATGTACCGGAAGGTA
ATTCGGAGGAAGATACGAGATTGTTTGCTGATACGGTTATTAGATTGAATCTTCAGAAACTTGCTTCGAT
CACTGAAGCTATGAACTGACCTGCAGGGGTACCGGCCGCGACACTAGATCATAATCAGCCATACCACATT
TGTAGAGGTTTTACTTGCTTTAAAAAACCTCCCACACCTCCCCCTGAACCTGAAACATAAAATGAATGCA
ATTGTTGTTGTTAACTTGTTTATTGCAGCTTATAATGGTTACAAATAAAGCAATAGCATCACAAATTTCA
CAAATAAAGCATTTTTTTCACTGCATTCTAGTTGTGGTTTGTCCAAACTCATCAATGTATCTTAACGC
[126 nt withheld, positions 4199-4324]
C
[91 nt withheld, positions 4326-4416]
A
[49 nt withheld, positions 4418-4466]
CCTTTGACGTTGGAGTCCACGTTCTTT
[37 nt withheld, positions 4494-4530]
ACCCTATCTCGGTCTATTCTTTTGATTTATAAGGGATTTTGCCGATTTCGGCCTATTGGTTAAAAAATGA
GCTGATTTAACAAAAATTTAACGCGAATTTTAACAAAATATTAACGCTTACAATTTCCTCTAGATAATAA
TGGTTTCTTAGACGTCAGGTGGCACTTTTCGGGGAAATGTGCGCGGAACCCCTATTTGTTTATTTTTCTA
AATACATTCAAATATGTATCCGCTCATGAGACAATAACCCTGATAAATGCTTCAATAATATTGAAAAAGG
AAGAGTATGAGTATTCAACATTTCCGTGTCGCCCTTATTCCCTTTTTTGCGGCATTTTGCCTTCCTGTTT
TTGCTCACCCAGAAACGCTGGTGAAAGTAAAAGATGCTGAAGATCAGTTGGGTGCACGAGTGGGTTACAT
CGAACTGGATCTCAACAGCGGTAAGATCCTTGAGAGTTTTCGCCCCGAAGAACGTTTTCCAATGATGAGC
ACTTTTAAAGTTCTGCTATGTGGCGCGGTATTATCCCGTATTGACGCCGGGCAAGAGCAACTCGGTCGCC
GCATACACTATTCTCAGAATGACTTGGTTGAGTACTCACCAGTCACAGAAAAGCATCTTACGGATGGCAT
GACAGTAAGAGAATTATGCAGTGCTGCCATAACCATGAGTGATAACACTGCGGCCAACTTACTTCTGACA
ACGATCGGAGGACCGAAGGAGCTAACCGCTTTTTTGCACAACATGGGGGATCATGTAACTCGCCTTGATC
GTTGGGAACCGGAGCTGAATGAAGCCATACCAAACGACGAGCGTGACACCACGATGCCTGTAGCAATGGC
AACAACGTTGCGCAAACTATTAACTGGCGAACTACTTACTCTAGCTTCCCGGCAACAACTGATAGACTGG
ATGGAGGCGGATAAAGTTGCAGGACCACTTCTGCGCTCGGCCCTTCCGGCTGGCTGGTTTATTGCTGATA
AATCTGGAGCCGGTGAGCGTGGGTCTCGCGGTATCATTGCAGCACTGGGGCCAGATGGTAAGCCCTCCCG
TATCGTAGTTATCTACACGACGGGGAGTCAGGCAACTATGGATGAACGAAATAGACAGATCGCTGAGATA
GGTGCCTCACTGATTAAGCATTGGTAACTGTCAGACCAAGTTTACTCATATATACTTTAGATTGATTTAA
AACTTCATTTTTAATTTAAAAGGATCTAGGTGAAGATCCTTTTTGATAATCTCATGACCAAAATCCCTTA
ACGTGAGTTTTCGTTCCACTGAGCGTCAGACCCCGTAGAAAAGATCAAAGGATCTTC
